>Addgene plasmid #188132 | pMXS-IRES-BLAST flag-CAD R1403A | addgene full sequence | sequence record 372276 | Addgene NGS Result
CCCGAAAAGTGCCACCTGCATAATGAAAGACCCCACCTGTAGGTTTGGCAAGCTAGCTTAAGTAACGCCA
TTTTGCAAGGCATGGAAAAATACATAACTGAGAATAGAAAAGTTCAGATCAAGGTCAGGAACAGATGGAA
CAGCTGAATATGGGCCAAACAGGATATCTGTGGTAAGCAGTTCCTGCCCCGGCTCAGGGCCAAGAACAGA
TGGAACAGCTGAATATGGGCCAAACAGGATATCTGTGGTAAGCAGTTCCTGCCCCGGCTCAGGGCCAAGA
ACAGATGGTCCCCAGATGCGGTCCAGCCCTCAGCAGTTTCTAGAGAACCATCAGATGTTTCCAGGGTGCC
CCAAGGACCTGAAATGACCCTGTGCCTTATTTGAACTAACCAATCAGTTCGCTTCTCGCTTCTGTTCGCG
CGCTTCTGCTCCCCGAGCTCAATAAAAGAGCCCACAACCCCTCACTCGGCGCGCCAGTCCTCCGATTGAC
TGAGTCGCCCGGGTACCCGTGTATCCAATAAACCCTCTTGCAGTTGCATCCGACTTGTGGTCTCGCTGTT
CCTTGGGAGGGTCTCCTCTGAGTGATTGACTACCCGTCAGCGGGGGTCTTTCATTTGGGGGCTCGTCCGG
GATCGGGAGACCCCTGCCCAGGGACCACCGACCCACCACCGGGAGGTAAGCTGGCCAGCAACTTATCTGT
GTCTGTCCGATTGTCTAGTGTCTATGACTGATTTTATGCGCCTGCGTCGGTACTAGTTAGCTAACTAGCT
CTGTATCTGGCGGACCCGTGGTGGAACTGACGAGTTCGGAACACCCGGCCGCAACCCTGGGAGACGTCCC
AGGGACTTCGGGGGCCGTTTTTGTGGCCCGACCTGAGTCCAAAAATCCCGATCGTTTTGGACTCTTTGGT
GCACCCCCCTAATAGGAGGGATATGTGGTTCTGGTAGGAGACGAGAACCTAAAACAGTTCCCGCCTCCGT
CTGAATTTTTGCTTTCGGTTTGGGACCGAAGCCGCGCCGCGCGTCTTGTCTGCTGCAGCATCGTTCTGTG
TTGTCTCTGTCTGACTGTGTTTCTGTATTTGTCTGAAAATTAGGGCCAGACTGTTACCACTCCCTTAAGT
TTGACCTTAGGTCACTGGAAAGATGTCGAGCGGATCGCTCACAACCAGTCGGTAGATGTCAAGAAGAGAC
GTTGGGTTACCTTCTGCTCTGCAGAATGGCCAACCTTTAACGTCGGATGGCCGCGAGACGGCACCTTTAA
CCGAGACCTCATCACCCAGGTTAAGATCAAGGTCTTTTCACCTGGCCCGCATGGACACCCAGACCAGGTC
CCCTACATCGTGACCTGGGAAGCCTTGGCTTTTGACCCCCCTCCCTGGGTCAAGCCCTTTGTACACCCTA
AGCCTCCGCCTCCTCTTCCTCCATCCGCCCCGTCTCTCCCCCTTGAACCTCCTCGTTCGACCCCGCCTCG
ATCCTCCCTTTATCCAGCCCTCACTCCTTCTCTAGGCGCCCCCATATGGCCATATGAGATCTTATATGGG
GCACCCCCGCCCCTTGTAAACTTCCCTGACCCTGACATGACAAGAGTTACTAACAGCCCCTCTCTCCAAG
CTCACTTACAGGCTCTCTACTTAGTCCAGCACGAAGTCTGGAGACCTCTGGCGGCAGCCTACCAAGAACA
ACTGGACCGACCGGTGGTACCTCACCCTTACCGAGTCGGCGACACAGTGTGGGTCCGCCGACACCAGACT
AAGAACCTAGAACCTCGCTGGAAAGGACCTTACACAGTCCTGCTGACCACCCCCACCGCCCTCAAAGTAG
ACGGCATCGCAGCTTGGATACACGCCGCCCACGTGAAGGCTGCCGACCCCGGGGGTGGACCATCCTCTAG
ACTGCCGGATCTAGCTAGTTAATTAAGGATCCATGGCGGCCCTAGTGTTGGAGGACGGGTCGGTCCTGCG
GGGCCAGCCCTTTGGGGCCGCCGTGTCGACTGCCGGGGAAGTGGTGTTTCAAACCGGCATGGTCGGCTAC
CCCGAGGCCCTCACTGATCCCTCCTACAAGGCACAGATCTTAGTGCTCACCTATCCTCTGATCGGCAACT
ATGGCATCCCCCCAGATGAAATGGATGAGTTCGGTCTCTGCAAGTGGTTTGAATCCTCGGGCATCCACGT
AGCAGCACTGGTAGTGGGAGAGTGCTGTCCTACTCCCAGCCACTGGAGTGCCACCCGCACCCTGCATGAG
TGGCTGCAGCAGCATGGCATCCCTGGCTTGCAAGGAGTAGACACTCGGGAGCTGACCAAGAAGTTGCGGG
AACAGGGGTCTCTGCTGGGGAAGCTGGTCCAGAATGGAACAGAACCTTCAAGTCTGCCATTCTTGGACCC
CAATGCCCGCCCCCTGGTACCAGAGGTCTCCATTAAGACTCCACGGGTATTCAATACAGGGGGTGCCCCT
CGGATCCTTGCTTTGGACTGTGGCCTCAAGTATAATCAGATCCGATGCCTCTGCCAGCGTGGGGCTGAGG
TCACTGTGGTACCCTGGGACCATGCACTAGACAGCCAAGAGTATGAGGGTCTCTTCTTAAGTAATGGGCC
TGGTGACCCTGCCTCCTATCCCAGTGTCGTATCCACACTGAGCCGTGTTTTATCTGAGCCTAATCCCCGA
CCTGTCTTTGGGATCTGCCTGGGACACCAGCTATTGGCCTTAGCCATTGGGGCCAAGACTTACAAGATGA
GATATGGGAACCGAGGCCATAACCAGCCCTGCTTGTTGGTGGGCTCTGGGCGCTGCTTTCTGACATCCCA
GAACCATGGGTTTGCTGTGGAGACAGACTCACTGCCAGCAGACTGGGCTCCTCTCTTCACCAACGCCAAT
GATGGTTCCAATGAAGGCATTGTGCACAACAGCTTGCCTTTCTTCAGTGTCCAGTTTCACCCAGAGCACC
AAGCTGGCCCTTCAGATATGGAACTGCTTTTCGATATCTTTCTGGAAACTGTGAAAGAGGCCACAGCTGG
GAACCCTGGGGGCCAGACAGTTAGAGAGCGGCTGACTGAGCGCCTCTGTCCCCCTGGGATTCCCACTCCC
GGCTCTGGACTTCCACCACCACGAAAGGTTCTGATCCTGGGCTCAGGGGGCCTCTCCATTGGCCAAGCTG
GAGAATTTGACTACTCGGGCTCTCAGGCAATTAAGGCCCTGAAGGAGGAAAACATCCAGACGTTGCTGAT
CAACCCCAATATTGCCACAGTGCAGACCTCCCAGGGGCTGGCCGACAAGGTCTATTTTCTTCCCATAACA
CCTCATTATGTAACCCAGGTGATACGTAATGAACGCCCCGATGGTGTGTTACTGACTTTTGGGGGCCAGA
CTGCTCTGAACTGTGGTGTGGAGCTGACCAAGGCCGGGGTGCTGGCTCGGTATGGGGTCCGGGTCCTGGG
CACACCAGTGGAGACCATTGAGCTGACCGAGGATCGACGGGCCTTTGCTGCCAGAATGGCAGAGATCGGA
GAGCATGTGGCCCCGAGCGAGGCAGCAAATTCTCTTGAACAGGCCCAGGCAGCCGCTGAACGGCTGGGGT
ACCCTGTGCTAGTGCGTGCAGCCTTTGCCCTGGGTGGCCTGGGCTCTGGCTTTGCCTCTAACAGGGAGGA
GCTCTCTGCTCTCGTGGCCCCAGCTTTTGCCCATACCAGCCAAGTGCTAGTAGACAAGTCTCTGAAGGGA
TGGAAGGAGATTGAGTACGAGGTGGTGAGAGACGCCTATGGCAACTGTGTCACGGTGTGTAACATGGAGA
ACTTGGACCCACTGGGCATCCACACTGGTGAGTCCATAGTGGTGGCCCCTAGCCAGACACTGAATGACAG
GGAGTATCAGCTCCTGAGGCAGACAGCTATCAAGGTGACCCAGCACCTGGGAATTGTTGGGGAGTGCAAT
GTGCAGTATGCCTTGAACCCTGAGTCTGAGCAGTATTACATCATTGAAGTGAATGCCAGGCTCTCTCGCA
GCTCTGCCCTGGCCAGTAAGGCCACAGGTTATCCACTGGCTTATGTGGCAGCCAAGCTAGCATTGGGCAT
CCCTTTGCCTGAGCTCAGGAACTCTGTGACAGGGGGTACAGCAGCCTTTGAACCCAGCGTGGATTATTGT
GTGGTGAAGATTCCTCGATGGGACCTTAGCAAGTTCCTGCGAGTCAGCACAAAGATTGGGAGCTGCATGA
AGAGCGTTGGTGAAGTCATGGGCATTGGGCGTTCATTTGAGGAGGCCTTCCAGAAGGCCCTGCGCATGGT
GGATGAGAACTGTGTGGGCTTTGATCACACAGTGAAACCAGTCAGCGATATGGAGTTGGAGACTCCAACA
GATAAGCGGATTTTTGTGGTGGCAGCTGCTTTGTGGGCTGGTTATTCAGTGGACCGCCTGTATGAGCTCA
CACGCATCGACCGCTGGTTCCTGCACCGAATGAAGCGTATCATCGCACATGCCCAGCTGCTAGAACAACA
CCGTGGACAGCCTTTGCCGCCAGACCTGCTGCAACAGGCCAAGTGTCTTGGCTTCTCAGACAAACAGATT
GCCCTTGCAGTTCTGAGCACAGAGCTGGCTGTTCGCAAGCTGCGTCAGGAACTGGGGATCTGTCCAGCAG
TGAAACAGATTGACACAGTTGCAGCTGAGTGGCCAGCCCAGACAAATTACCTATACCTAACGTATTGGGG
CACCACCCATGACCTCACCTTTCGAACACCTCATGTCCTAGTCCTTGGCTCTGGCGTCTACCGTATTGGC
TCTAGCGTTGAATTTGACTGGTGTGCTGTAGGCTGCATCCAGCAGCTCCGAAAGATGGGATATAAGACCA
TCATGGTGAACTATAACCCAGAGACAGTCAGCACCGACTATGACATGTGTGATCGACTCTACTTTGATGA
GATCTCTTTTGAGGTGGTGATGGACATCTATGAGCTCGAGAACCCTGAAGGTGTGATCCTATCCATGGGT
GGACAGCTGCCCAACAACATGGCCATGGCGTTGCATCGGCAGCAGTGCCGGGTGCTGGGCACCTCCCCTG
AAGCCATTGACTCGGCTGAGAACCGTTTCAAGTTTTCCCGGCTCCTTGACACCATTGGTATCAGCCAGCC
TCAGTGGAGGGAGCTCAGTGACCTCGAGTCTGCTCGCCAATTCTGCCAGACCGTGGGGTACCCCTGTGTG
GTGCGCCCCTCCTATGTGCTGAGCGGTGCTGCTATGAATGTGGCCTACACGGATGGAGACCTGGAGCGCT
TCCTGAGCAGCGCAGCAGCCGTCTCCAAAGAGCATCCCGTGGTCATCTCCAAGTTCATCCAGGAGGCTAA
GGAGATTGACGTGGATGCCGTGGCCTCTGATGGTGTGGTGGCAGCCATCGCCATCTCTGAGCATGTGGAG
AATGCAGGTGTGCATTCAGGTGATGCGACGCTGGTGACCCCCCCACAAGATATCACTGCCAAAACCCTGG
AGCGGATCAAAGCCATTGTGCATGCTGTGGGCCAGGAGCTACAGGTCACAGGACCCTTCAATCTGCAGCT
CATTGCCAAGGATGACCAGCTGAAAGTTATTGAATGCAACGTACGTGTCTCTCGCTCCTTCCCCTTCGTT
TCCAAGACACTGGGTGTGGACCTAGTAGCCTTGGCCACGCGGGTCATCATGGGGGAAGAAGTGGAACCTG
TGGGGCTAATGACTGGTTCTGGAGTTGTGGGAGTAAAGGTGCCTCAGTTCTCCTTCTCCCGCTTGGCGGG
TGCTGACGTGGTGTTGGGTGTGGAAATGACCAGTACTGGGGAGGTGGCCGGCTTTGGGGAGAGCCGCTGT
GAGGCATACCTCAAGGCCATGCTAAGCACTGGCTTTAAGATCCCCAAGAAGAATATCCTGCTGACCATTG
GCAGCTATAAGAACAAAAGCGAGCTGCTCCCAACTGTGCGGCTACTGGAGAGCCTGGGCTACAGCCTCTA
TGCCAGTCTCGGCACAGCTGACTTCTACACTGAGCATGGCGTCAAGGTAACAGCTGTGGACTGGCACTTT
GAGGAGGCTGTGGATGGTGAGTGCCCACCACAGCGGAGCATCCTGGAGCAGCTAGCTGAGAAAAACTTTG
AGCTGGTGATTAACCTGTCAATGCGTGGAGCTGGGGGCGCGCGTCTCTCTTCCTTTGTCACCAAGGGCTA
CCGCACCCGACGCTTGGCCGCTGACTTCTCCGTGCCCCTAATCATCGATATCAAGTGCACCAAACTCTTT
GTGGAGGCCCTAGGCCAGATCGGGCCAGCCCCTCCTTTGAAGGTGCATGTTGACTGTATGACCTCCCAAA
AGCTTGTGCGACTGCCGGGATTGATTGATGTCCATGTGCACCTGCGGGAACCAGGTGGGACACATAAGGA
GGACTTTGCTTCAGGCACAGCCGCTGCCCTGGCTGGGGGTATCACCATGGTGTGTGCCATGCCTAATACC
CGGCCCCCCATCATTGACGCCCCTGCTCTGGCCCTGGCCCAGAAGCTGGCAGAGGCTGGCGCCCGGTGCG
ACTTTGCGCTATTCCTTGGGGCCTCGTCTGAAAATGCAGGAACCTTGGGCACCGTGGCCGGGTCTGCAGC
CGGGCTGAAGCTTTACCTCAATGAGACCTTCTCTGAGCTGCGGCTGGACAGCGTGGTCCAGTGGATGGAG
CATTTCGAGACATGGCCCTCCCACCTCCCCATTGTGGCTCACGCGGAGCAGCAAACCGTGGCTGCTGTCC
TCATGGTGGCTCAGCTCACTCAGCGCTCAGTGCACATATGTCACGTGGCACGGAAGGAGGAGATCCTGCT
AATTAAAGCTGCAAAGGCACGGGGCTTGCCAGTGACCTGCGAGGTGGCTCCCCACCACCTGTTCCTAAGC
CATGATGACCTGGAGCGCCTGGGGCCTGGGAAGGGGGAGGTCCGGCCTGAGCTTGGCTCCCGCCAGGATG
TGGAAGCCCTGTGGGAGAACATGGCTGTCATCGACTGCTTTGCCTCAGACCATGCTCCCCATACCTTGGA
GGAGAAGTGTGGGTCCAGGCCCCCACCTGGGTTCCCAGGGTTAGAGACCATGCTGCCACTACTCCTGACG
GCTGTAAGCGAGGGCCGGCTCAGCCTGGACGACCTGCTGCAGCGATTGCACCACAATCCTCGGCGCATCT
TTCACCTGCCTCCGCAGGAGGACACCTATGTGGAGGTGGATCTGGAGCATGAGTGGACAATTCCCAGCCA
CATGCCCTTCTCCAAGGCCCACTGGACACCTTTTGAAGGGCAGAAAGTGAAGGGCACCGTCCGCCGTGTG
GTCCTGCGAGGGGAGGTTGCCTATATCGATGGGCAGGTTCTGGTACCCCCGGGCTATGGACAGGATGTAC
GGAAGTGGCCACAGGGGGCTGTTCCTCAGCTCCCACCCTCAGCCCCTGCCACTAGTGAGATGACCACGAC
ACCTGAAAGACCCCGCCGTGGCATCCCAGGGCTTCCTGATGGCCGCTTCCATCTGCCGCCCCGAATCCAT
CGAGCCTCCGACCCAGGTTTGCCAGCTGAGGAGCCAAAGGAGAAGTCCTCTCGGAAGGTAGCCGAGCCAG
AGCTGATGGGAACCCCTGATGGCACCTGCTACCCTCCACCACCAGTACCGAGACAGGCATCTCCCCAGAA
CCTGGGGACCCCTGGCTTGCTGCACCCCCAGACCTCACCCCTGCTGCACTCATTAGTGGGCCAACATATC
CTGTCCGTCCAGCAGTTCACCAAGGATCAGATGTCTCACCTGTTCAATGTGGCACACACACTGCGTATGA
TGGTGCAGAAGGAGCGGAGCCTCGACATCCTGAAGGGGAAGGTCATGGCCTCCATGTTCTATGAAGTGAG
CACACGGACCAGCAGCTCCTTTGCAGCAGCCATGGCCCGGCTGGGAGGTGCTGTGCTCAGCTTCTCGGAA
GCCACATCGTCCGTCCAGAAGGGCGAATCCCTGGCTGACTCCGTGCAGACCATGAGCTGCTATGCCGACG
TCGTCGTGCTCCGGCACCCCCAGCCTGGAGCAGTGGAGCTGGCCGCCAAGCACTGCCGGAGGCCAGTGAT
CAATGCTGGGGATGGGGTCGGAGAGCACCCCACCCAGGCCCTGCTGGACATCTTCACCATCCGTGAGGAG
CTGGGAACTGTCAATGGCATGACGATCACGATGGTGGGTGACCTGAAGCACGGACGCACAGTACATTCCC
TGGCCTGCCTGCTCACCCAGTATCGTGTCAGCCTGCGCTACGTGGCACCTCCCAGCCTGCGCATGCCACC
CACTGTGCGGGCCTTCGTGGCCTCCCGCGGCACCAAGCAGGAGGAATTCGAGAGCATTGAGGAGGCGCTG
CCTGACACTGATGTGCTCTACATGACTCGAATCCAGAAGGAACGATTTGGCTCTACCCAGGAGTACGAAG
CTTGCTTTGGTCAGTTCATCCTCACTCCCCACATCATGACCCGGGCCAAGAAGAAGATGGTGGTGATGCA
CCCGATGCCCCGTGTCAACGAGATAAGCGTGGAAGTGGACTCGGATCCCCGCGCAGCCTACTTCCGCCAG
GCTGAGAACGGCATGTACATCCGCATGGCTCTGTTAGCCACCGTGCTGGGCCGTTTCGACTACAAAGACG
ATGACGACAAGTAGGAATTCCTGCAGGCCTCGAGGGCCGGCGCGCCGCGGCCGCTACGTAAATTCCGCCC
CCCCCCCCCCTCTCCCTCCCCCCCCCCTAACGTTACTGGCCGAAGCCGCTTGGAATAAGGCCGGTGTGCG
TTTGTCTATATGTTATTTTCCACCATATTGCCGTCTTTTGGCAATGTGAGGGCCCGGAAACCTGGCCCTG
TCTTCTTGACGAGCATTCCTAGGGGTCTTTCCCCTCTCGCCAAAGGAATGCAAGGTCTGTTGAATGTCGT
GAAGGAAGCAGTTCCTCTGGAAGCTTCTTGAAGACAAACAACGTCTGTAGCGACCCTTTGCAGGCAGCGG
AACCCCCCACCTGGCGACAGGTGCCTCTGCGGCCAAAAGCCACGTGTATAAGATACACCTGCAAAGGCGG
CACAACCCCAGTGCCACGTTGTGAGTTGGATAGTTGTGGAAAGAGTCAAATGGCTCTCCTCAAGCGTATT
CAACAAGGGGCTGAAGGATGCCCAGAAGGTACCCCATTGTATGGGATCTGATCTGGGGCCTCGGTGCACA
TGCTTTACATGTGTTTAGTCGAGGTTAAAAAAACGTCTAGGCCCCCCGAACCACGGGGACGTGGTTTTCC
TTTGAAAAACACGATGATAATATGGCCACAACCATGGTTCCTTTGTCTCAAGAAGAATCCACCCTCATTG
AAAGAGCAACGGCTACAATCAACAGCATCCCCATCTCTGAAGACTACAGCGTCGCCAGCGCAGCTCTCTC
TAGCGACGGCCGCATCTTCACTGGTGTCAATGTATATCATTTTACTGGGGGACCTTGTGCAGAACTCGTG
GTGCTGGGCACTGCTGCTGCTGCGGCAGCTGGCAACCTGACTTGTATCGTCGCGATCGGAAATGAGAACA
GGGGCATCTTGAGCCCCTGCGGACGGTGCCGACAGGTGCTTCTCGATCTGCATCCTGGGATCAAAGCCAT
AGTGAAGGACAGTGATGGACAGCCGACGGCAGTTGGGATTCGTGAATTGCTGCCCTCTGGTTATGTGTGG
GAGGGCTAAGTCGACGATAAAATAAAAGATTTTATTTAGTCTCCAGAAAAAGGGGGGAATGAAAGACCCC
ACCTGTAGGTTTGGCAAGCTAGCTTAAGTAACGCCATTTTGCAAGGCATGGAAAAATACATAACTGAGAA
TAGAGAAGTTCAGATCAAGGTCAGGAACAGATGGAACAGCTGAATATGGGCCAAACAGGATATCTGTGGT
AAGCAGTTCCTGCCCCGGCTCAGGGCCAAGAACAGATGGAACAGCTGAATATGGGCCAAACAGGATATCT
GTGGTAAGCAGTTCCTGCCCCGGCTCAGGGCCAAGAACAGATGGTCCCCAGATGCGGTCCAGCCCTCAGC
AGTTTCTAGAGAACCATCAGATGTTTCCAGGGTGCCCCAAGGACCTGAAATGACCCTGTGCCTTATTTGA
ACTAACCAATCAGTTCGCTTCTCGCTTCTGTTCGCGCGCTTCTGCTCCCCGAGCTCAATAAAAGAGCCCA
CAACCCCTCACTCGGGGCGCCAGTCCTCCGATTGACTGAGTCGCCCGGGTACCCGTGTATCCAATAAACC
CTCTTGCAGTTGCATCCGACTTGTGGTCTCGCTGTTCCTTGGGAGGGTCTCCTCTGAGTGATTGACTACC
CGTCAGCGGGGGTCTTTCACATGCAGCATGTATCAAAATTAATTTGGTTTTTTTTCTTAAGTATTTACAT
TAAATGGCCATAGTTGCATTAATGAATCGGCCAACGCGCGGGGAGAGGCGGTTTGCGTATTGGGCGCTCT
TCCGCTTCCTCGCTCACTGACTCGCTGCGCTCGGTCGTTCGGCTGCGGCGAGCGGTATCAGCTCACTCAA
AGGCGGTAATACGGTTATCCACAGAATCAGGGGATAACGCAGGAAAGAACATGTGAGCAAAAGGCCAGCA
AAAGGCCAGGAACCGTAAAAAGGCCGCGTTGCTGGCGTTTTTCCATAGGCTCCGCCCCCCTGACGAGCAT
CACAAAAATCGACGCTCAAGTCAGAGGTGGCGAAACCCGACAGGACTATAAAGATACCAGGCGTTTCCCC
CTGGAAGCTCCCTCGTGCGCTCTCCTGTTCCGACCCTGCCGCTTACCGGATACCTGTCCGCCTTTCTCCC
TTCGGGAAGCGTGGCGCTTTCTCATAGCTCACGCTGTAGGTATCTCAGTTCGGTGTAGGTCGTTCGCTCC
AAGCTGGGCTGTGTGCACGAACCCCCCGTTCAGCCCGACCGCTGCGCCTTATCCGGTAACTATCGTCTTG
AGTCCAACCCGGTAAGACACGACTTATCGCCACTGGCAGCAGCCACTGGTAACAGGATTAGCAGAGCGAG
GTATGTAGGCGGTGCTACAGAGTTCTTGAAGTGGTGGCCTAACTACGGCTACACTAGAAGAACAGTATTT
GGTATCTGCGCTCTGCTGAAGCCAGTTACCTTCGGAAAAAGAGTTGGTAGCTCTTGATCCGGCAAACAAA
CCACCGCTGGTAGCGGTGGTTTTTTTGTTTGCAAGCAGCAGATTACGCGCAGAAAAAAAGGATCTCAAGA
AGATCCTTTGATCTTTTCTACGGGGTCTGACGCTCAGTGGAACGAAAACTCACGTTAAGGGATTTTGGTC
ATGAGATTATCAAAAAGGATCTTCACCTAGATCCTTTTGCGGCCGGCCGCAAATCAATCTAAAGTATATA
TGAGTAAACTTGGTCTGACAGTTACCAATGCTTAATCAGTGAGGCACCTATCTCAGCGATCTGTCTATTT
CGTTCATCCATAGTTGCCTGACTCCCCGTCGTGTAGATAACTACGATACGGGAGGGCTTACCATCTGGCC
CCAGTGCTGCAATGATACCGCGAGACCCACGCTCACCGGCTCCAGATTTATCAGCAATAAACCAGCCAGC
CGGAAGGGCCGAGCGCAGAAGTGGTCCTGCAACTTTATCCGCCTCCATCCAGTCTATTAATTGTTGCCGG
GAAGCTAGAGTAAGTAGTTCGCCAGTTAATAGTTTGCGCAACGTTGTTGCCATTGCTACAGGCATCGTGG
TGTCACGCTCGTCGTTTGGTATGGCTTCATTCAGCTCCGGTTCCCAACGATCAAGGCGAGTTACATGATC
CCCCATGTTGTGCAAAAAAGCGGTTAGCTCCTTCGGTCCTCCGATCGTTGTCAGAAGTAAGTTGGCCGCA
GTGTTATCACTCATGGTTATGGCAGCACTGCATAATTCTCTTACTGTCATGCCATCCGTAAGATGCTTTT
CTGTGACTGGTGAGTACTCAACCAAGTCATTCTGAGAATAGTGTATGCGGCGACCGAGTTGCTCTTGCCC
GGCGTCAATACGGGATAATACCGCGCCACATAGCAGAACTTTAAAAGTGCTCATCATTGGAAAACGTTCT
TCGGGGCGAAAACTCTCAAGGATCTTACCGCTGTTGAGATCCAGTTCGATGTAACCCACTCGTGCACCCA
ACTGATCTTCAGCATCTTTTACTTTCACCAGCGTTTCTGGGTGAGCAAAAACAGGAAGGCAAAATGCCGC
AAAAAAGGGAATAAGGGCGACACGGAAATGTTGAATACTCATACTCTTCCTTTTTCAATATTATTGAAGC
ATTTATCAGGGTTATTGTCTCATGAGCGGATACATATTTGAATGTATTTAGAAAAATAAACAAATAGGGG
TTCCGCGCACATTTC
Features (pLannotate 1.2.2; 14 found; start..end, strand, type, name):
     22..615     +  LTR            LTR: long terminal repeat from Moloney murine leukemia virus
    678..877     +  misc_feature   MMLV Ψ: packaging signal of Moloney murine leukemia virus (MMLV)
    929..1017    +  misc_feature   MESV Ψ (fragment): packaging signal of murine embryonic stem cell virus
   1094..1510    +  CDS            gag (truncated): truncated Moloney murine leukemia virus (MMLV) gag gene lacking the start codon
   1520..1894    +  misc_feature   pol region: Moloney murine leukemia virus (MMLV) pol region containing the splice acceptor site
   1923..8597    +  CDS            CAD: PYR1_HUMAN - Experimental evidence at protein level: Swiss-Prot protein existence level 1. This protein is a 'fusion' protein encoding four enzymatic activities of the pyrimidine pathway (GATase, CPSase, ATCase and DHOase). From Homo sapiens (Human).
   8798..9260    +  misc_feature   IRES: internal ribosome entry site (IRES) of the encephalomyocarditis virus (EMCV)
   9280..9669    +  CDS            BSD: blasticidin S deaminase; Aspergillus terreus BSD; confers resistance to blasticidin
   9718..9839    +  LTR            3' LTR (ΔU3) (fragment): self-inactivating 3' long terminal repeat (LTR) from Moloney murine leukemia virus
   9840..10309   +  LTR            LTR: long terminal repeat from Moloney murine leukemia virus
  10375..10427   -  CDS            lacI (fragment): lac repressor; lacI; The lac repressor binds to the lac operator to inhibit transcription in E. coli. This inhibition can be relieved by adding lactose or isopropyl-β-D-thiogalactopyranoside (IPTG).
  10610..11198   -  rep_origin     ori: high-copy-number ColE1/pMB1/pBR322/pUC origin of replication
  11362..12222   -  CDS            AmpR: β-lactamase; bla; confers resistance to ampicillin, carbenicillin, and related antibiotics
  12223..12327   -  promoter       AmpR promoter: bla
