[The description below was written by a language model from this plasmid's Addgene catalogue record and pLannotate feature annotations shown in this document.]
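Description:
pMXS-IRES-BLAST flag-CAD R1403A is a Moloney murine leukemia virus-based retroviral expression plasmid for stable delivery of a mutant human CAD cDNA into mammalian cells. It is propagated in E. coli through a high-copy ColE1/pUC-type origin with ampicillin selection (AmpR under its own bla promoter). The viral portion comprises a 5' MMLV LTR, the MMLV packaging signal with an adjoining MESV Ψ fragment, a truncated gag lacking its start codon, and a pol region carrying the splice acceptor. Together these allow the transcript to be packaged into virions when gag, pol and env are supplied in trans. No separate internal promoter is annotated, so expression presumably runs from the 5' LTR. The 3' end is annotated as a short ΔU3-type fragment adjoining a larger MMLV LTR segment.

The payload is the roughly 6.7 kb human CAD open reading frame, encoding the multifunctional pyrimidine synthesis enzyme with glutamine amidotransferase, carbamoyl-phosphate synthetase, aspartate transcarbamylase and dihydroorotase activities. It carries an Arg1403-to-Ala substitution, plus silent changes that remove the PAM of an sgRNA target site. These silent changes should make the cDNA resistant to Cas9 cutting, which suits re-expression in cells whose endogenous CAD has been targeted. A Flag tag is fused to CAD, but the record is inconsistent about its position: the purpose line says C-terminal, while the tag field says N-terminal on the insert. Downstream, an EMCV IRES drives translation of blasticidin S deaminase from the same transcript, linking blasticidin resistance to CAD expression. The associated work concerns allosteric regulation of CAD in de novo pyrimidine synthesis during the cell cycle, and this mutant is presumably used to probe that regulation.
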