Addgene plasmid #188132: pMXS-IRES-BLAST flag-CAD R1403A
Purpose: Expresses C-terminal flag-tagged human CAD R1403A in mammalian cells
Depositing lab: Richard Possemato. Depositing organization: NYU Grossman School of Medicine. Publication: Allosteric regulation of CAD modulates de novo pyrimidine synthesis during the cell cycle. Shin J, Mir H, Khurram MA, Fujihara KM, Dynlacht BD, Cardozo TJ, Possemato R. Nat Metab. 2023 Feb 6. doi: 10.1038/s42255-023-00735-9. PubMed 36747088.
Backbone
  Vector backbone: pMXS-IRES-BLAST
  Backbone size w/o insert (bp): 5623
  Vector type: Mammalian Expression, Retroviral
  Selectable markers: Blasticidin
Growth in bacteria
  Bacterial resistance: Ampicillin, 100 μg/mL
  Growth temperature: 37°C
  Growth strain: NEB Stable
  Copy number: High Copy
Gene/Insert
  Gene/Insert name: CAD (alt name: carbamoyl-phosphate synthetase 2, aspartate transcarbamylase, and dihydroorotase)
  Species: H. sapiens (human)
  Insert size (bp): 6702
  Mutation: TCC -> AGT silent mutations at nt439-441 eliminating PAM site for sgRNA target sequence 5'-ATTGGGGTCCAAGAATGGCA-3' and CG -> GC mutations at nt6129-6130 for Arg1403 -> Ala mutation of CAD
  Entrez Gene: CAD (a.k.a. CDG1Z, DEE50, EIEE50, GATD4)
  Tag / fusion protein: Flag tag (N terminal on insert)
  Cloning method: Gibson Cloning
  Sequencing primers: 5′ AGTAGACGGCATCGCAGCTTGGATA; 3′ CGGAATTTACGTAGCGGCCGC
Terms and licenses: Academic/Nonprofit Terms; Industry Terms: Not Available to Industry
How to cite: pMXS-IRES-BLAST flag-CAD R1403A was a gift from Richard Possemato (Addgene plasmid # 188132 ; http://n2t.net/addgene:188132 ; RRID:Addgene_188132)
